>Addgene plasmid #194161 | pEGFP-C2_3X Flag | addgene full sequence | sequence record 393634 | Addgene NGS Result
TAGTTATTAATAGTAATCAATTACGGGGTCATTAGTTCATAGCCCATATATGGAGTTCCGCGTTACATAA
CTTACGGTAAATGGCCCGCCTGGCTGACCGCCCAACGACCCCCGCCCATTGACGTCAATAATGACGTATG
TTCCCATAGTAACGCCAATAGGGACTTTCCATTGACGTCAATGGGTGGAGTATTTACGGTAAACTGCCCA
CTTGGCAGTACATCAAGTGTATCATATGCCAAGTACGCCCCCTATTGACGTCAATGACGGTAAATGGCCC
GCCTGGCATTATGCCCAGTACATGACCTTATGGGACTTTCCTACTTGGCAGTACATCTACGTATTAGTCA
TCGCTATTACCATGGTGATGCGGTTTTGGCAGTACATCAATGGGCGTGGATAGCGGTTTGACTCACGGGG
ATTTCCAAGTCTCCACCCCATTGACGTCAATGGGAGTTTGTTTTGGCACCAAAATCAACGGGACTTTCCA
AAATGTCGTAACAACTCCGCCCCATTGACGCAAATGGGCGGTAGGCGTGTACGGTGGGAGGTCTATATAA
GCAGAGCTGGTTTAGTGAACCGTCAGATCCGCTAGCGCTACCGGTCGCCACCTAATACGACTCACTATAG
GAATTCCACCATGGCGGACTACAAAGACCATGACGGTGATTATAAAGATCATGACATCGATTACAAGGAT
GACGATGACAAGATGGTGAGCAAGGGCGAGGAGCTGTTCACCGGGGTGGTGCCCATCCTGGTCGAGCTGG
ACGGCGACGTAAACGGCCACAAGTTCAGCGTGTCCGGCGAGGGCGAGGGCGATGCCACCTACGGCAAGCT
GACCCTGAAGTTCATCTGCACCACCGGCAAGCTGCCCGTGCCCTGGCCCACCCTCGTGACCACCCTGACC
TACGGCGTGCAGTGCTTCAGCCGCTACCCCGACCACATGAAGCAGCACGACTTCTTCAAGTCCGCCATGC
CCGAAGGCTACGTCCAGGAGCGCACCATCTTCTTCAAGGACGACGGCAACTACAAGACCCGCGCCGAGGT
GAAGTTCGAGGGCGACACCCTGGTGAACCGCATCGAGCTGAAGGGCATCGACTTCAAGGAGGACGGCAAC
ATCCTGGGGCACAAGCTGGAGTACAACTACAACAGCCACAACGTCTATATCATGGCCGACAAGCAGAAGA
ACGGCATCAAGGTGAACTTCAAGATCCGCCACAACATCGAGGACGGCAGCGTGCAGCTCGCCGACCACTA
CCAGCAGAACACCCCCATCGGCGACGGCCCCGTGCTGCTGCCCGACAACCACTACCTGAGCACCCAGTCC
GCCCTGAGCAAAGACCCCAACGAGAAGCGCGATCACATGGTCCTGCTGGAGTTCGTGACCGCCGCCGGGA
TCACTCTCGGCATGGACGAGCTGTACAAGTCCGGCCGGACTCAGATCTCGAGCTCAAGCTTCGAATTCTG
CAGTCGACGGTACCGCGGGCCCGGGATCCACCGGATCTAGATAACTGATCATAATCAGCCATACCACATT
TGTAGAGGTTTTACTTGCTTTAAAAAACCTCCCACACCTCCCCCTGAACCTGAAACATAAAATGAATGCA
ATTGTTGTTGTTAACTTGTTTATTGCAGCTTATAATGGTTACAAATAAAGCAATAGCATCACAAATTTCA
CAAATAAAGCATTTTTTTCACTGCATTCTAGTTGTGGTTTGTCCAAACTCATCAATGTATCTTAACGCGT
AAATTGTAAGCGTTAATATTTTGTTAAAATTCGCGTTAAATTTTTGTTAAATCAGCTCATTTTTTAACCA
ATAGGCCGAAATCGGCAAAATCCCTTATAAATCAAAAGAATAGACCGAGATAGGGT
[37 nt withheld, positions 1877-1913]
AAAGAACGTGGACTCCAACGTCAAAGG
[49 nt withheld, positions 1941-1989]
T
[91 nt withheld, positions 1991-2081]
G
[124 nt withheld, positions 2083-2206]
CAGGTGGCACTTTTCGGGGAAATGTGCGCGGAACCCCTATTTGTTTATTTTTCTAAATACATTCAAATAT
GTATCCGCTCATGAGACAATAACCCTGATAAATGCTTCAATAATATTGAAAAAGGAAGAGTCCTGAGGCG
GAAAGAACCAGCTGTGGAATGTGTGTCAGTTAGGGTGTGGAAAGTCCCCAGGCTCCCCAGCAGGCAGAAG
TATGCAAAGCATGCATCTCAATTAGTCAGCAACCAGGTGTGGAAAGTCCCCAGGCTCCCCAGCAGGCAGA
AGTATGCAAAGCATGCATCTCAATTAGTCAGCAACCATAGTCCCGCCCCTAACTCCGCCCATCCCGCCCC
TAACTCCGCCCAGTTCCGCCCATTCTCCGCCCCATGGCTGACTAATTTTTTTTATTTATGCAGAGGCCGA
GGCCGCCTCGGCCTCTGAGCTATTCCAGAAGTAGTGAGGAGGCTTTTTTGGAGGCCTAGGCTTTTGCAAA
GATCGATCAAGAGACAGGATGAGGATCGTTTCGCATGATTGAACAAGATGGATTGCACGCAGGTTCTCCG
GCCGCTTGGGTGGAGAGGCTATTCGGCTATGACTGGGCACAACAGACAATCGGCTGCTCTGATGCCGCCG
TGTTCCGGCTGTCAGCGCAGGGGCGCCCGGTTCTTTTTGTCAAGACCGACCTGTCCGGTGCCCTGAATGA
ACTGCAAGACGAGGCAGCGCGGCTATCGTGGCTGGCCACGACGGGCGTTCCTTGCGCAGCTGTGCTCGAC
GTTGTCACTGAAGCGGGAAGGGACTGGCTGCTATTGGGCGAAGTGCCGGGGCAGGATCTCCTGTCATCTC
ACCTTGCTCCTGCCGAGAAAGTATCCATCATGGCTGATGCAATGCGGCGGCTGCATACGCTTGATCCGGC
TACCTGCCCATTCGACCACCAAGCGAAACATCGCATCGAGCGAGCACGTACTCGGATGGAAGCCGGTCTT
GTCGATCAGGATGATCTGGACGAAGAGCATCAGGGGCTCGCGCCAGCCGAACTGTTCGCCAGGCTCAAGG
CGAGCATGCCCGACGGCGAGGATCTCGTCGTGACCCATGGCGATGCCTGCTTGCCGAATATCATGGTGGA
AAATGGCCGCTTTTCTGGATTCATCGACTGTGGCCGGCTGGGTGTGGCGGACCGCTATCAGGACATAGCG
TTGGCTACCCGTGATATTGCTGAAGAGCTTGGCGGCGAATGGGCTGACCGCTTCCTCGTGCTTTACGGTA
TCGCCGCTCCCGATTCGCAGCGCATCGCCTTCTATCGCCTTCTTGACGAGTTCTTCTGAGCGGGACTCTG
GGGTTCGAAATGACCGACCAAGCGACGCCCAACCTGCCATCACGAGATTTCGATTCCACCGCCGCCTTCT
ATGAAAGGTTGGGCTTCGGAATCGTTTTCCGGGACGCCGGCTGGATGATCCTCCAGCGCGGGGATCTCAT
GCTGGAGTTCTTCGCCCACCCTAGGGGGAGGCTAACTGAAACACGGAAGGAGACAATACCGGAAGGAACC
CGCGCTATGACGGCAATAAAAAGACAGAATAAAACGCACGGTGTTGGGTCGTTTGTTCATAAACGCGGGG
TTCGGTCCCAGGGCTGGCACTCTGTCGATACCCCACCGAGACCCCATTGGGGCCAATACGCCCGCGTTTC
TTCCTTTTCCCCACCCCACCCCCCAAGTTCGGGTGAAGGCCCAGGGCTCGCAGCCAACGTCGGGGCGGCA
GGCCCTGCCATAGCCTCAGGTTACTCATATATACTTTAGATTGATTTAAAACTTCATTTTTAATTTAAAA
GGATCTAGGTGAAGATCCTTTTTGATAATCTCATGACCAAAATCCCTTAACGTGAGTTTTCGTTCCACTG
AGCGTCAGACCCCGTAGAAAAGATCAAAGGATCTTCTTGAGATCCTTTTTTTCTGCGCGTAATCTGCTGC
TTGCAAACAAAAAAACCACCGCTACCAGCGGTGGTTTGTTTGCCGGATCAAGAGCTACCAACTCTTTTTC
CGAAGGTAACTGGCTTCAGCAGAGCGCAGATACCAAATACTGTTCTTCTAGTGTAGCCGTAGTTAGGCCA
CCACTTCAAGAACTCTGTAGCACCGCCTACATACCTCGCTCTGCTAATCCTGTTACCAGTGGCTGCTGCC
AGTGGCGATAAGTCGTGTCTTACCGGGTTGGACTCAAGACGATAGTTACCGGATAAGGCGCAGCGGTCGG
GCTGAACGGGGGGTTCGTGCACACAGCCCAGCTTGGAGCGAACGACCTACACCGAACTGAGATACCTACA
GCGTGAGCTATGAGAAAGCGCCACGCTTCCCGAAGGGAGAAAGGCGGACAGGTATCCGGTAAGCGGCAGG
GTCGGAACAGGAGAGCGCACGAGGGAGCTTCCAGGGGGAAACGCCTGGTATCTTTATAGTCCTGTCGGGT
TTCGCCACCTCTGACTTGAGCGTCGATTTTTGTGATGCTCGTCAGGGGGGCGGAGCCTATGGAAAAACGC
CAGCAACGCGGCCTTTTTACGGTTCCTGGCCTTTTGCTGGCCTTTTGCTCACATGTTCTTTCCTGCGTTA
TCCCCTGATTCTGTGGATAACCGTATTACCGCCATGCAT
Features (pLannotate 1.2.2; 16 found; start..end, strand, type, name):
     61..364     +  enhancer       CMV enhancer: human cytomegalovirus immediate early enhancer
    365..568     +  promoter       CMV promoter: human cytomegalovirus (CMV) immediate early promoter
    613..631     +  promoter       T7 promoter: promoter for bacteriophage T7 RNA polymerase
    647..712     +  CDS            3xFLAG: three tandem FLAG® epitope tags, followed by an enterokinase cleavage site
    713..1429    +  CDS            EGFP: EGFP is a basic (constitutively fluorescent) green fluorescent protein published in 1996, derived from Aequorea victoria. It is reported to be a rapidly-maturing weak dimer with moderate acid sensitivity.
   1443..1499    +  misc_feature   MCS: multiple cloning site
   1516..1600    +  CDS            large T antigen (fragment): large T antigen from SV40 (simian virus 40)
   1623..1744    +  polyA_signal   SV40 poly(A) signal: SV40 polyadenylation signal
   1778..2206    -  rep_origin     f1 ori (sequence partly withheld): f1 bacteriophage origin of replication; arrow indicates direction of (+) strand synthesis
   2233..2337    +  promoter       AmpR promoter: bla
   2339..2696    +  promoter       SV40 promoter: SV40 enhancer and early promoter
   2731..3525    +  CDS            NeoR/KanR: aminoglycoside phosphotransferase from Tn5; aph(3')-II (or nptII); confers resistance to neomycin, kanamycin, and G418 (Geneticin®)
   3546..3698    +  CDS            ble (fragment): BLE_KLEPN - Experimental evidence at protein level: Swiss-Prot protein existence level 1. Binding protein with a strong affinity to the bleomycin family of antibiotics. Binds to CL990; an antimitotic-antibiotic compound. From Klebsiella pneumoniae.
   3757..3804    +  polyA_signal   HSV TK poly(A) signal: herpes simplex virus thymidine kinase polyadenylation signal (Cole and Stacy, 1985)
   3895..3911    -  polyA_signal   bGH poly(A) signal (fragment): bovine growth hormone polyadenylation signal
   4133..4721    +  rep_origin     ori: high-copy-number ColE1/pMB1/pBR322/pUC origin of replication
