[The description below was written by a language model from this plasmid's Addgene catalogue record and pLannotate feature annotations shown in this document.]
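Description:
pEGFP-C2_3X Flag is a 4,835 bp mammalian expression plasmid that produces enhanced green fluorescent protein carrying an N-terminal 3xFLAG epitope. The catalogue entry lists pcDNA3.1 as the backbone, but the name, the kanamycin selection and the annotated layout (dual bacterial/SV40 promoter driving NeoR/KanR, HSV TK polyadenylation signal, SV40 poly(A) after a C-terminal cloning site) look more like a pEGFP-C-type vector. The record does not resolve this discrepancy. The plasmid is propagated in E. coli through a high-copy ColE1/pUC-type origin and selected with kanamycin. An f1 origin is also present, which in principle allows single-stranded DNA production.

The expression cassette is driven by the human cytomegalovirus immediate early enhancer and promoter, followed by a short T7 promoter that could support in vitro transcription. The open reading frame begins with three tandem FLAG tags, including an enterokinase cleavage site, running directly into EGFP. A multiple cloning site lies just downstream of EGFP, so additional coding sequences could be fused to its C-terminus, and the transcript ends at the SV40 polyadenylation signal. The small large T antigen, ble and bGH poly(A) fragments in the annotation are most likely partial matches to residual vector sequence rather than functional elements.

The Tn5 aminoglycoside phosphotransferase gene is served by both the bacterial AmpR promoter and the SV40 early promoter, so it gives kanamycin resistance in bacteria and G418 resistance in transfected mammalian cells. The stated purpose is simply expression of FLAG-tagged EGFP, which suits use as a fluorescent, anti-FLAG-detectable control in transfection, western blot or immunoprecipitation experiments.
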