Addgene plasmid #194161: pEGFP-C2_3X Flag
Purpose: Expresses eGFP fluorescent protein with a 3X flag tag
Depositing lab: Stefan Stamm. Depositing organization: University of Kentucky. Publication: RNA editing of microtubule-associated protein tau circular RNAs promotes their translation and tau tangle formation. Welden JR, Margvelani G, Arizaca Maquera KA, Gudlavalleti B, Miranda Sardon SC, Campos AR, Robil N, Lee DC, Hernandez AG, Wang WX, Di J, de la Grange P, Nelson PT, Stamm S. Nucleic Acids Res. 2022 Dec 9;50(22):12979-12996. doi: 10.1093/nar/gkac1129. PubMed 36533443.
Backbone
  Vector backbone: pcDNA3.1
  Total vector size (bp): 4835
  Vector type: Mammalian Expression
Growth in bacteria
  Bacterial resistance: Kanamycin, 50 μg/mL
  Growth temperature: 37°C
  Growth strain: DH5alpha
  Copy number: Unknown
Gene/Insert
  Gene/Insert name: GFP with 3X Flag (alt name: Green Fluorescent Protein)
  Tag / fusion protein: 3x Flag
Terms and licenses: Academic/Nonprofit Terms; Industry Terms: Not Available to Industry
How to cite: pEGFP-C2_3X Flag was a gift from Stefan Stamm (Addgene plasmid # 194161 ; http://n2t.net/addgene:194161 ; RRID:Addgene_194161)
